Addgene plasmid #59789: pSA120
Purpose: C. elegans heat-shock driven ZIF-1 and mCherry co-expressed in the same operon
Depositing lab: Jeremy Nance. Depositing organization: NYU Grossman School of Medicine. Publication: Repurposing an endogenous degradation system for rapid and targeted depletion of C. elegans proteins. Armenti ST, Lohmer LL, Sherwood DR, Nance J. Development. 2014 Dec;141(23):4640-7. doi: 10.1242/dev.115048. Epub 2014 Nov 5. PubMed 25377555.
Backbone
  Vector backbone: pCFJ150
  Modifications to backbone: modified to include PmeI restriction digest site for Gibson cloning
  Vector type: Bacterial Expression
Growth in bacteria
  Bacterial resistance: Ampicillin, 100 μg/mL
  Growth temperature: 37°C
  Growth strain: DH5alpha
  Copy number: Unknown
Gene/Insert 1
  Gene/Insert name: hsp-16.41 promoter
  Species: C. elegans (nematode)
  Cloning method: Gibson Cloning
  Sequencing primers: 5′ gatcaccaaaaacggaacgttgagc; 3′ TTTCGAAGTTTTTTAGATGCACTAGAACAAAGCGTG
Gene/Insert 2
  Gene/Insert name: zif-1 coding
  Species: C. elegans (nematode)
  Cloning method: Gibson Cloning
  Sequencing primers: 5′ ATGAGTGAGTGTTCCGCGAGTA; 3′ TTATTGTTGAATATTTATCGTGCACAAATTTTCGGCAG
Gene/Insert 3
  Gene/Insert name: gpd-2/gpd-3 intergenic sequence
  Species: C. elegans (nematode)
  Cloning method: Gibson Cloning
  Sequencing primers: 5′ gctgtctcatcctactttcacctag; 3′ GATGCGTTGAAGCAGTTTCCCTG
Gene/Insert 4
  Gene/Insert name: mCherry (worm)
  Species: C. elegans (nematode)
  Cloning method: Gibson Cloning
  Sequencing primers: 5′ ATGGTCTCAAAGGGTGAAGAAG; 3′ CTACTTATACAATTCATCCATGCCAC
Gene/Insert 5
  Gene/Insert name: unc-54 3' UTR
  Species: C. elegans (nematode)
  Cloning method: Gibson Cloning
  Sequencing primers: 5′ gtccaattactcttcaacatccc; 3′ AAACAGTTATGTTTGGTATATTGGGAATG
Terms and licenses: Academic/Nonprofit Terms; Industry Terms: Not Available to Industry
How to cite: pSA120 was a gift from Jeremy Nance (Addgene plasmid # 59789 ; http://n2t.net/addgene:59789 ; RRID:Addgene_59789)
