[The description below was written by a language model from this plasmid's Addgene catalogue record and pLannotate feature annotations shown in this document.]
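Description:
pSA120 is an 11.3 kb C. elegans transgene plasmid built on the pCFJ150 backbone, which was modified to carry a PmeI site for Gibson assembly. The catalogue lists it as a bacterial expression vector, but the payload is designed for expression in worms. E. coli serves only for propagation, through a high-copy ColE1/pUC-type origin and a β-lactamase gene conferring ampicillin resistance. The feature table also detects an unc-119 coding sequence, the standard nematode rescue marker used to identify transformants in unc-119 mutant animals. It sits alongside fragments of C. elegans genomic sequence that probably belong to backbone-derived flanking regions, although the record does not annotate them as homology arms or describe an integration strategy.

The insert is a synthetic two-gene operon assembled from five pieces. The heat-inducible hsp-16.41 promoter drives the zif-1 coding region, which is annotated as several fragments, consistent with retained introns. This is followed by the gpd-2/gpd-3 intergenic sequence, a worm-optimised mCherry, and the unc-54 3' UTR. The gpd-2/gpd-3 spacer lets the downstream cistron be processed and trans-spliced as a separate mRNA, so that a single heat-shock-induced transcript yields independent ZIF-1 and mCherry proteins rather than a fusion. Red fluorescence therefore reports which cells have induced ZIF-1.

ZIF-1 is the substrate-recognition subunit of a Cul2-ElonginB/C E3 ubiquitin ligase that targets proteins for proteasomal degradation. According to the associated publication's title, the construct belongs to a system that repurposes this endogenous pathway for rapid, targeted protein depletion in C. elegans. Here heat shock provides temporal control over the onset of degradation.
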