Features (pLannotate 1.2.2; 17 found; start..end, strand, type, name):
      2..52      -  CDS            hsp-16.1 (fragment): HSP11_CAEEL - Also known as hsp16-1b. Experimental evidence at transcript level: Swiss-Prot protein existence level 2. From Caenorhabditis elegans.
    399..476     +  CDS            zif-1 (fragment): ZIF1_CAEEL - Also known as tag-6. Experimental evidence at protein level: Swiss-Prot protein existence level 1. Probable substrate recognition component of a CBC (Cul2- ElonginB-ElonginC) E3 ubiquitin-protein ligase complex which mediates the ubiquitination and subsequent proteasomal degradation of target proteins. Ensures germline precursor cell asymmetry by targeting germline proteins for destruction if expressed in non-germline cells. This process also requires elc-1, cul-2, rbx-1 and ubc-2. From Caenorhabditis elegans.
    521..1639    +  CDS            zif-1 (fragment): ZIF1_CAEEL - Also known as tag-6. Experimental evidence at protein level: Swiss-Prot protein existence level 1. Probable substrate recognition component of a CBC (Cul2- ElonginB-ElonginC) E3 ubiquitin-protein ligase complex which mediates the ubiquitination and subsequent proteasomal degradation of target proteins. Ensures germline precursor cell asymmetry by targeting germline proteins for destruction if expressed in non-germline cells. This process also requires elc-1, cul-2, rbx-1 and ubc-2. From Caenorhabditis elegans.
   1689..1916    +  CDS            zif-1 (fragment): ZIF1_CAEEL - Also known as tag-6. Experimental evidence at protein level: Swiss-Prot protein existence level 1. Probable substrate recognition component of a CBC (Cul2- ElonginB-ElonginC) E3 ubiquitin-protein ligase complex which mediates the ubiquitination and subsequent proteasomal degradation of target proteins. Ensures germline precursor cell asymmetry by targeting germline proteins for destruction if expressed in non-germline cells. This process also requires elc-1, cul-2, rbx-1 and ubc-2. From Caenorhabditis elegans.
   1915..2142    +  CDS            zif-1 (fragment): ZIF1_CAEEL - Also known as tag-6. Experimental evidence at protein level: Swiss-Prot protein existence level 1. Probable substrate recognition component of a CBC (Cul2- ElonginB-ElonginC) E3 ubiquitin-protein ligase complex which mediates the ubiquitination and subsequent proteasomal degradation of target proteins. Ensures germline precursor cell asymmetry by targeting germline proteins for destruction if expressed in non-germline cells. This process also requires elc-1, cul-2, rbx-1 and ubc-2. From Caenorhabditis elegans.
   2391..3251    +  CDS            mCherry: mCherry is a basic (constitutively fluorescent) red fluorescent protein published in 2004, derived from Discosoma sp.. It is reported to be a very rapidly-maturing monomer with low acid sensitivity.
   3766..3861    +  CDS            aex-5 (fragment): AEX5_CAEEL - Also known as kpc-3 From Caenorhabditis elegans.
   3962..3980    +  CDS            lacZα (fragment): LacZα fragment of β-galactosidase; lacZ fragment
   5479..5615    +  CDS            lacZα (fragment): LacZα fragment of β-galactosidase; lacZ fragment
   5621..5720    -  misc_feature   bom (fragment): basis of mobility region from pBR322
   5822..5857    -  CDS            rop (fragment): Rop protein, which maintains plasmids at low copy number; rop
   5952..6056    +  promoter       AmpR promoter: bla
   6057..6917    +  CDS            AmpR: β-lactamase; bla; confers resistance to ampicillin, carbenicillin, and related antibiotics
   7088..7676    +  rep_origin     ori: high-copy-number ColE1/pMB1/pBR322/pUC origin of replication
   8935..9150    -  CDS            GSLG1_CAEEL (fragment): Experimental evidence at protein level: Swiss-Prot protein existence level 1. From Caenorhabditis elegans.
  10024..10041   -  misc_feature   P element 5' end (fragment): No description available
  10152..10994   +  CDS            unc-119: UN119_CAEEL - Experimental evidence at protein level: Swiss-Prot protein existence level 1. Myristoyl-binding protein that acts as a cargo adapter: specifically binds the myristoyl moiety of a subset of N-terminally myristoylated proteins and is required for their localization. Plays a key role in ciliary membrane localization of proteins. Required for the establishment or function of the nervous system. From Caenorhabditis elegans.
>Addgene plasmid #59789 | pSA120 | depositor full sequence | sequence record 95470 | pSA120 sequence 11297 bps
GATCACCAAAAACGGAACGTTGAGCTGGACGGAAATAGTGGTAAAGTGACATGATTATAGTTTGAAGATT
TCTAATTTCACAATTAGAGCAAATGTTGTTCGGTATTTATTTTCAACGGTATTTATACTATTTTCCACCT
TTTTCTAGAACATTCGAGCTGCTTGTTGCAAAAGGAGGGCGACTCACATTCGGTACATGGAAAAGTAGTG
TACACAATAAAGAGACCCAGATACATTTTCCGTCTGCGTCTCTTTGCACCCACCGGGAGTATTTTCAAAC
GAATGCATCTAGGACCTTCTAGAACATTCTGTAAGGCTGCAGAATGCGGGTATATAAGGAAAGCGGGCTC
AGAGGAAGCCAACACGCTTTGTTCTAGTGCATCTAAAAAACTTCGAAAATGAGTGAGTGTTCCGCGAGTA
CCAGTCAGTTATCTACTTTCTGTGTAAATGAGATACCATGGAAGTTGGTTCCACAGGTAAAAATCTTGAA
AACCACTCAGTTTCGACAAAACAAAAATTTCAGACTTGCGACGAATTCAGCGAATACGAGTTCATAGATG
AAAAATATAGGTGAGGATCTCTAGATATATATCTATTAAATTTTATAACCTTTTCAGGCGCCTTTCTGAC
GTAGAATCGTTTGTCTGGAAGTGGTCGCCGTGTGGAAGATATGGAATTGATCTTCCGGGCGGTCGTGACG
TCATTAACCAACAACTACGTGACCGTATGGCTGTATTCGATCTACATACGAACAAATGGACCCTATACAC
CATGGACCGTGGTGCTTTCGAAATTCCACGAGTTTGCTTTCTCTACTGGGCACGAAACGATATAATCGGC
ACAATAACCCTTGTAGTAAGTGTCCGATCTACCATACCTAATCCAAAAAATAAAATTTCAGAAAGACTAT
GAAGCAGGACCGGATGATGAAATTCCATTGAAATTCAAGCAATCATTCTTCTACGTATCTCACGAAACAC
AGACATTAGTGTACTCTGGTTCATGCAAGTACCGTACGAATAAAACAATCGTAGCATCTTATTGGTACCA
TATTTTCGAAAATCGACGTGGCGAACCGTTCATTGATCACAATAACTACCTGTGGTTGGTATTCTCAAAC
GGAGTGGATTCTCTGATTCTTCTTCCATTTATTCCAACTTCAACGTGTTTCAAAGCGAAATGTGTATCAT
TTGATATGAACGATATCGTCAGTCAATTCACTGGTATTCGCGTATTTCTCGATCCATTTGTATCATCTCA
CTACGTGCCATGGGTCTACAGAAATGACGTTAATTTTTTCATTAGGATTGATTCGCATTCATTTATCGAG
GAGCAAAACCGGGACTATGGTCTAGATCCGCAAATTGATAACCCGGAGACGAAACCGCACAGAGGAGTAT
TTCAACTTCGTGTGAATTTGAAAGATGTCATCGAAAAGGGCGAAAAAGATGCGATTCATGCAGTTAATCC
TGAAACAATAGAGACAAGATTCAATCGAGGTGACATTGAACTATGGCGAAAAATCAGCGATGAGCTCCGT
CAAGAACATCAGAGCATAGCACAGCATGGCAAAATGGTTGTAGTACAACGATGGTCACACTTTACTGTTG
ATATGGGGCTCAGCAAGAAAATGAGAACCGTAGGATATGAAAATATTATTTGTTGATAGTTTATTAATTT
AATTTCAGCGTGTTGCCGATTTGGACGCCCGTGATTACTGTTGCAGCCATAAGCCACGTAATTCGTCATT
CTGCTGTATTGACTTGGACAGCGAGCGAATCAAGGCTGTGGATGCTCTCATTCTTGGGTACAAATTAATC
TATTTTTTTCCTAAGTATTTTTTTTTCAGAACTGACGTGGTTCTTCCCCATCCTAGTGGCTCTGTATTCC
TATTTCGATACAAGGAAAATTATGGTAATCCCTCCACCAAATAGACGTTTTCTTCATCGTAATTTTTCAG
GGATGAGTTATTGCGAGCTTCCATTCTTCCAGCCACTTTCATTGAAGCTAAAATGTATTCAAGTTCTCAA
GGAATCTGTCGAAATCGACCCAAGTTACTATAGAATCAAATGCTGCCTTAAAATGCAAGAAGAACTTGAA
AAAGAAACTGCCGAAAATTTGTGCACGATAAATATTCAACAATAAGCTGTCTCATCCTACTTTCACCTAG
TTAACTGCTTGTCTTAAAATCTATGCTTCTCTTTAGTATCTAAAATTTTCCTAGAAGCTTACAAGTATAT
AAATGGTCTCTTCTCAATAAAGGTTGTATATTTATTCATCTTATTGAATCTGCCATTTCCTCGTTTTTGC
GAGTTTATATACCTTCCAATTTTCTTTCTATTGTATTTTCAACTTCTAATTTTAATTCAGGGAAACTGCT
TCAACGCATCATGGTCTCAAAGGGTGAAGAAGATAACATGGCAATTATTAAAGAGTTTATGCGTTTCAAG
GTGCATATGGAGGGATCTGTCAATGGGCATGAGTTTGAAATTGAAGGTGAAGGAGAAGGCCGACCATATG
AGGGAACACAAACCGCAAAACTAAAGGTAAGTTTAAACATATATATACTAACTAACCCTGATTATTTAAA
TTTTCAGGTAACTAAAGGCGGACCATTACCATTCGCCTGGGACATCCTCTCTCCACAGTTCATGTATGGA
AGTAAAGCTTATGTTAAACATCCGGCAGATATACCAGATTATTTGAAACTTTCATTCCCGGAGGGTTTTA
AGTGGGAACGCGTAATGAATTTTGAAGACGGAGGAGTTGTTACAGTGACGCAAGACTCAAGGTAAGTTTA
AACAGTTCGGTACTAACTAACCATACATATTTAAATTTTCAGCCTCCAAGATGGAGAATTTATTTATAAA
GTCAAACTTCGAGGAACGAATTTCCCCTCGGATGGACCTGTTATGCAGAAGAAGACTATGGGATGGGAAG
CTTCAAGTGAAAGAATGTACCCTGAAGACGGTGCTCTTAAGGGAGAGATTAAACAACGTCTTAAATTGAA
AGATGGAGGACATTACGATGCTGAGGTAAGTTTAAACATGATTTTACTAACTAACTAATCTGATTTAAAT
TTTCAGGTGAAGACAACTTACAAAGCCAAAAAACCAGTTCAGCTGCCAGGAGCGTACAATGTTAATATTA
AACTGGATATCACCTCCCACAACGAGGATTACACTATCGTTGAGCAATATGAAAGAGCTGAAGGGCGGCA
CTCGACAGGTGGCATGGATGAATTGTATAAGTAGGTCCAATTACTCTTCAACATCCCTACATGCTCTTTC
TCCCTGTGCTCCCACCCCCTATTTTTGTTATTATCAAAAAACTTCTCTTAATTTCTTTGTTTTTTAGCTT
CTTTTAAGTCACCTCTAACAATGAAATTGTGTAGATTCAAAAATAGAATTAATTCGTAATAAAAAGTCGA
AAAAAATTGTGCTCCCTCCCCCCATTAATAATAATTCTATCCCAAAATCTACACAATGTTCTGTGTACAC
TTCTTATGTTTTTTTTACTTCTGATAAATTTTTTTTGAAACATCATAGAAAAAACCGCACACAAAATACC
TTATCATATGTTACGTTTCAGTTTATGACCGCAATTTTTATTTCTTCGCACGTCTGGGCCTCTCATGACG
TCAAATCATGCTCATCGTGAAAAAGTTTTGGAGTATTTTTGGAATTTTTCAATCAAGTGAAAGTTTATGA
AATTAATTTTCCTGCTTTTGCTTTTTGGGGGTTTCCCCTATTGTTTGTCAAGAGTTTCGAGGACGGCGTT
TTTCTTGCTAAAATCACAAGTATTGATGAGCACGATGCAAGAAAGATCGGAAGAAGGTTTGGGTTTGAGG
CTCAGTGGAAGGTGAGTAGAAGTTGATAATTTGAAAGTGGAGTAGTGTCTATGGGGTTTTTGCCTTAAAT
GACAGAATACATTCCCAATATACCAAACATAACTGTTTAAACACTGGCCGTCGTTTTACACTCGAGACGT
ACGGTGCGCGCGATGCATTCGAAGATCTGCCCACTAGTGAGTCGTATTATAAGTGCAAGTAAGATCAGTG
TTTGTTTCGATATCAGTCTGTTTCGTAACGGTCTTCTGTATAACTACAAAAAAGAATAAAAAACCGTATC
ACAACTGAGAAAAAAGACAAAACTTATTGAACAGTGTTCCTTTCAAAAAATTATTTTGTAAAAAATCGAG
TTTTTCTCCAAAATAACGCACGCAATCAAAAACAAGAAAACTAACGTGTTCTCCTGGGCGTGGAACTCCT
TATCAAGATTACCATTATTGTCTGTCAGAATTGATATTTCAATTATTTCATATCTAGACAAACCCGGGTG
TCTTGCATTTATTAGTACTGTGAGTTTACATACAAACGAGGCTTACTCAGATAACATAGAGTCACCTCTA
ATTAGCAAAAACCCATTTCTAATTAGCTATTTCGACCAGTTCTAAAGTCACCGTAATTAGAAATGGTTTT
TGTAGCTTTTCTAATTAGAAATGACCCCGAGATAAGTGAAATATGGCATTTTCTGGGTTTTCTAGTAAGA
AATGATCCCGCACGTAGTGATTCCGCGTTACAAGCCAAATTCAAATTAAAAAAGTATATTACACAATTCA
AGTTACATTATTTTCAGGAAACAATGGCGAAGAGCAAAGCAGAGATTCAAAAGGAGGAAAGAGACAACAG
ATATGAACGAAGACTTCTTGAAAAGAGAAAGAGACATGAGGTGAGTAACCATGATAATAAATAATCAAGT
AAGGGCTATAGATTTATAAATTCTGGAGTTAACAGTTTCGAAAAAAAGTAGTTTTCATATGTGCGAAGGA
ATATCAAAAATAGGGGAATAGCCTAAACGAGTGAGAAAATTAAATGTTTGTTATTTTTTCAAAAATGTCT
GCAGGGCCGTTATCCTTTCAAATGCACTCTATCAAACATAGATCATATCCATCATATCTTATCCAGAATT
TATATCATATCCAAGATTGAGAGCGTTTCAAGGAAAATCTCAAACAACCATACAATTTTGTAGATCGACA
ACAAGGCCTCCACTTCTTCATCGATGGCCTCTGCAGCACCTGCACCACCAAGTTTGTATTTTTCATATTA
ATATAAAGTGAGCCACGCATAGTCGTTTTTAGGATTTTTGCCAGATCGATGTCGCGCAAACAGACTGTTT
TTTTTTCTTTGAAAGCCGTGCGTGACATGGGCCACGGATTGTAACGCCGCGCTGGATGGATAAAAATTTA
TTCAGTTTTTTAGCCTTTACAAAATATGGTTCGACTACTTTCTTTATTTTTACATTTTTATAGGTGCTCA
TTGAGCTGAGATATTTTGGGTATAATCGGAAAATCGCTGATTTTGGTCATTTTTCTGCACTAAAGATTAC
ACAAAAAGTTCAGTATTTAGATTCATTGTTGAAAATTGGGGATGATCTACAGATACATATCGCCGTGTTC
AAAAACACACGTGCTGTGACGTCGTGACTGGGGAAAACCCTGGCGTTACCCAACTTAATCGCCTTGCAGC
ACATCCCCCTTTCGCCAGCTGGCGTAATAGCGAAGAGGCCCGCACCGATCGCCCTTCCCAACAGTTGCGC
AGCCTGAATGGCGAATGGCGCCTGATGCGGTATTTTCTCCTTACGCATCTGTGCGGTATTTCACACCGCA
TATGGTGCACTCTCAGTACAATCTGCTCTGATGCCGCATAGTTAAGCCAGCCCCGACACCCGCCAACACC
CGCTGACGCGCCCTGACGGGCTTGTCTGCTCCCGGCATCCGCTTACAGACAAGCTGTGACCGTCTCCGGG
AGCTGCATGTGTCAGAGGTTTTCACCGTCATCACCGAAACGCGCGAGACGAAAGGGCCTCGTGATACGCC
TATTTTTATAGGTTAATGTCATGATAATAATGGTTTCTTAGACGTCAGGTGGCACTTTTCGGGGAAATGT
GCGCGGAACCCCTATTTGTTTATTTTTCTAAATACATTCAAATATGTATCCGCTCATGAGACAATAACCC
TGATAAATGCTTCAATAATATTGAAAAAGGAAGAGTATGAGTATTCAACATTTCCGTGTCGCCCTTATTC
CCTTTTTTGCGGCATTTTGCCTTCCTGTTTTTGCTCACCCAGAAACGCTGGTGAAAGTAAAAGATGCTGA
AGATCAGTTGGGTGCACGAGTGGGTTACATCGAACTGGATCTCAACAGCGGTAAGATCCTTGAGAGTTTT
CGCCCCGAAGAACGTTTTCCAATGATGAGCACTTTTAAAGTTCTGCTATGTGGCGCGGTATTATCCCGTA
TTGACGCCGGGCAAGAGCAACTCGGTCGCCGCATACACTATTCTCAGAATGACTTGGTTGAGTACTCACC
AGTCACAGAAAAGCATCTTACGGATGGCATGACAGTAAGAGAATTATGCAGTGCTGCCATAACCATGAGT
GATAACACTGCGGCCAACTTACTTCTGACAACGATCGGAGGACCGAAGGAGCTAACCGCTTTTTTGCACA
ACATGGGGGATCATGTAACTCGCCTTGATCGTTGGGAACCGGAGCTGAATGAAGCCATACCAAACGACGA
GCGTGACACCACGATGCCTGTAGCAATGGCAACAACGTTGCGCAAACTATTAACTGGCGAACTACTTACT
CTAGCTTCCCGGCAACAATTAATAGACTGGATGGAGGCGGATAAAGTTGCAGGACCACTTCTGCGCTCGG
CCCTTCCGGCTGGCTGGTTTATTGCTGATAAATCTGGAGCCGGTGAGCGTGGGTCTCGCGGTATCATTGC
AGCACTGGGGCCAGATGGTAAGCCCTCCCGTATCGTAGTTATCTACACGACGGGGAGTCAGGCAACTATG
GATGAACGAAATAGACAGATCGCTGAGATAGGTGCCTCACTGATTAAGCATTGGTAACTGTCAGACCAAG
TTTACTCATATATACTTTAGATTGATTTAAAACTTCATTTTTAATTTAAAAGGATCTAGGTGAAGATCCT
TTTTGATAATCTCATGACCAAAATCCCTTAACGTGAGTTTTCGTTCCACTGAGCGTCAGACCCCGTAGAA
AAGATCAAAGGATCTTCTTGAGATCCTTTTTTTCTGCGCGTAATCTGCTGCTTGCAAACAAAAAAACCAC
CGCTACCAGCGGTGGTTTGTTTGCCGGATCAAGAGCTACCAACTCTTTTTCCGAAGGTAACTGGCTTCAG
CAGAGCGCAGATACCAAATACTGTCCTTCTAGTGTAGCCGTAGTTAGGCCACCACTTCAAGAACTCTGTA
GCACCGCCTACATACCTCGCTCTGCTAATCCTGTTACCAGTGGCTGCTGCCAGTGGCGATAAGTCGTGTC
TTACCGGGTTGGACTCAAGACGATAGTTACCGGATAAGGCGCAGCGGTCGGGCTGAACGGGGGGTTCGTG
CACACAGCCCAGCTTGGAGCGAACGACCTACACCGAACTGAGATACCTACAGCGTGAGCTATGAGAAAGC
GCCACGCTTCCCGAAGGGAGAAAGGCGGACAGGTATCCGGTAAGCGGCAGGGTCGGAACAGGAGAGCGCA
CGAGGGAGCTTCCAGGGGGAAACGCCTGGTATCTTTATAGTCCTGTCGGGTTTCGCCACCTCTGACTTGA
GCGTCGATTTTTGTGATGCTCGTCAGGGGGGCGGAGCCTATGGAAAAACGCCAGCAACGCGGCCTTTTTA
CGGTTCCTGGTCTTTTGCTGGCCTTTTGCTCACATGTTCTTTCCTGCGTTATCCCCTGATTCTGTGGATA
ACCGTATTACCGCCTTTGAGTGAGCTGATACCAGCGGATAACAATTTCACAGGGCCCTGTCGGATTATGG
GCTCTTCTTTTATCCTCTACTTTCTTTCTAGAAAATGCAAATGTTGAGTCAGAAATTGCTGAATGGAGTA
CAACTGCAATGGGTTTAGCTTATGTTTCTGGAACAATTACTGGTGGAATTGTGATTGAAAAGTAAGGTTA
TATTTCATTTCAATAAATGTTACCACAGTATAACAAAAACAAGTTACATTGTTCAGAGTATGTCTGAATG
TATTATTATTATTGTATTTGTGCATCAGTACTGTAGTTGTACTGAAGAAGGGTTTAAAATAATCTCAACG
TTTTTAAGACGAGTTAGTGAGAATACGGTCGCAGTTAGGATGTTTGGACATAGTTTTATTAGATAATCGT
GAACTAACTCACTATAAAAACCCGCTAACTCATTGAATAAGATAGTTTTAAACGTTCAAAATTTGAAGAC
AAAATTGTATGAATAAGTTTACAGAGTTGGTCGACGCAAGCTTCTCCTTCTCTTCACATTTCTCAATAAT
TTAGCTCTAATTGCATTCGTATTCTTCGCAAAAATACGTATTCTGATTGACCCGATGAAATACGGATGCC
TAGTTGCATTGATCATCTACGGTTATACTTATGGGTGAGGTTTTTCAAATATATTTTGATTTAATCGAAT
AATGAAATTTCAGAACTGGAGTTGGTCCAATTTCGTGGTTTATATCCTCTGAACTGGTACCTCAAAAACA
TCGTAGTATTGCTCAATCTGTGGCATATTCAATGAATACTGTAATGGTGGTTATCAGTACATTTACAGTA
TTACCTCTATATTCCGTTATTGGTAGTTATGCTTTCCTTATTCTATATTCAATTCCTTCATTTATAAGTA
TGCTTATATTATTTCGCTACTTACCGGAAACCAAAGGACGAGAGATTCATGATATTGTGAATGAACTTAA
AAAAAAATGAAAACCTTTGAAAACGTTCATACGGCCGAAATTTTACTTGATCGAGCCAATTGAACTTTTG
TTAAGACTTACAGAAAAGTGAGAGATTTTGTTACAAAAAAGTGAGAAAAAAGCGAAAATGAACAGGAAAA
AGAAGAAAAATACACCCGAAGTATCATATAAAAATTAAAAAGATTGTTTGACCTGGCGGAACTTTTTTGC
AAAAACTCTGAATATCCATGGCACATGCTTCGTGCAAAACAGGATCCAAATGAATATCAACAAGAGATTC
TTGAAGACGACGAGCCACTTGCTCAGAGCATTGCTTATCTCGAATGAGACCCTTGTTAAAATCATTTTTC
AAACATTATATGACATTGTCGAAATGTCCTCCTGATTCCATGATGGTAGCAAACTCACTTCGTCTTTGAG
CCAATTTATCCAAGTCCTTGTAAAAAGTATTCGAAAATTGTTAACGGATAAAATGTTTATTATAATATCA
AAAACAATTTGTCAGTTGACCACTTTTTGATATATTTGACAGAAACCGGGATGAATTGGCTCAAAGTTAG
GGCGCCCTTCTATTACAGGGTTTCTGATAACAAACCGGTTATTAACTCCCAACAAGGGATGATTTCAATT
CATCATGCTCAAATTGACCCAAATTAAGTTACATGACAAATTCATCGCCCTTTTCAACTCTTCTTGGCTC
ATCATCTGTTATTCTGTTCCTATTCTGTCTGCACCCTATACCCCTTTGCATACTCTCTCGTCATTCCTTT
CTTGGATAGTGTCTTCTTCTCCCCAGCTCTGCTACTTCTATGACTTGCGCCCGCTGCTTTTCCGCTCGTT
CCTCTCCTCTCTGACGTCTTCTTCTGCTTCTTTTCTCCTTCCTTTTTCCCTTCTCAATCTTCCTCTTTTT
CCCATTTCTGTCAATCATTCGAAGAAGAAGAAGAAGAAGACCCTCATTCATTTCATTTTTTTTTCTGTCG
GTGTGTGCTGCTCGGTTAAGAGTGAGCTCTCTATTCCACGTCTTCTTCTTTTTCTTCTTCGATTCGAATC
AATCACTCCACCAAAACGCATTCGTTTTTGGGATTCACCCCGCGGTTCGCAATAGGTTTCTTTTTCAAAT
TATTAGCGTTATAAATAGAAAAATGGTGGAGTTTCAATAAAAATGATAATTTACAAAGTGTATTTTGATT
ACATGTACTCAAAAAGGTTGAAATTTTTCATACCAGTTTTCCGGAAATCCATCTGATATCATTATCGTAT
TTTTCTTTTTAAAAATGTTTTCAAAAAAAAACAAAATATAGCTGGTTATTTGGCACCCTCTAATTACCAT
TTTCCTGTCACACCACACTCTTTTCCTTCTTCCACTTCTTTCCGTTTTCAGCCGCTTCCAACCAAACCGA
TATGAAAGCCGAGCAACAACGATCGATTCCACCCGGCTCGGCGACCTTCCCGTCGCAGGTGAGACTCAGA
AAACTAGAGAAACCGCTCAACTAACTCTTGATATCCGATTTCATTCTTTTCTCTTTTCTTTTTGTTGAAC
TTTTCCATATTTCCAGATGCCACGGCCACCACCAAGCACCGAACAAGGAATCACAACGGAATCGGAGCTT
GCGAAGAAAGCTCAAATCACTCCGAACGACGTTTTAGCACTTCCGGGAATCACTCAAGGTATCTTGCTCC
CTTTGGATTTCAGTTTAAAACATAAATTTAGGATTCTTATGCTCCCCATCTGCGAACATCTATAACATCG
AGTTCACCAAGTTCCAAATCCGTGATCTGGACACTGAGCAAGTGCTTTTCGAGATCGCCAAACCGGAGAA
CGATCAGGAGAATGATGAGTCGCCACAGGAGTCGGCAAGATACGTGCGTTATAGATTTGCTCCAAACTTT
TTGAAACTCAAAACGGTCGGAGCAACTGTGGAATTCAAAGTAGGAGACATCCCAATCCATCATTTCCGAA
TGATCGAACGTCACTTCTTCAAAGATCGCCTTCTGAAGTGTTTTGACTTTGAATTCGGATTCTGTATTCC
GAATTCACGAAACAACTGTGAACATATCTATGAGTTCCCTCAACTCTCTCAACAACTCAGTGAGTCATTA
TTCTAAAAAGTACAATTCAAAAGACTAATCTCTTTTTCAGTGGACGACATGATCAACAATCCAAACGAGA
CTCGTTCTGACAGCTTCTATTTCGTCGATAACAAACTCGTCATGCACAACAAAGCCGACTACTCATATGA
TGCATAAATATTTAATACAAAAATGTTCTGGATAATTATTCTGTCGAATAGAAAAAAAACTCCAAATGTG
ATTAAATTCCAATAATTCCTGTCTAGTTTGTTCCTTCCCCTTCCCCTTCTCATGTTCAATGCATTCCTAA
GCTTTTCAGTTCCCCCCTTGTTTCTATATTTTTTCGCTGTCCTGTCACACTCGCTAAAAACACTAATCAC
ACGGAAATCTGTTTTCAATAAAAACTCCAACTTTAACTCATTTTCAATTTCAACTGAAAGATTTTTTCAT
TAGAGAATGTCTAGAACTAGGCCGTTT
