>Addgene plasmid #59789 | pSA120 | addgene partial sequence | sequence record 99054 | M13-F20 5'-TGTAAAACGACGGCCAGT-3'
ATGTATTCTGTCATTTAAGGCAAAAACCCCATAGACACTACTCCACTTTCAAATTATCAACTTCTACTCA
CCTTCCACTGAGCCTCAAACCCAAACCTTCTTCCGATCTTTCTTGCATCGTGCTCATCAATACTTGTGAT
TTTAGCAAGAAAAACGCCGTCCTCGAAATCTTGACAAACAATAGGGGAAACCCCAAAAAGCAAAAGCAGG
AAAATTAATTTCATAAACTTTCACTTGATTGAAAAATTCCAAAAATACTCCAAAACTTTTTCACGATGAG
CATGATTTGACGTCATGAGAGGCCCAAACGTGCGAAGAAATAAAAATTGCGGTCATAAACTGAAACGTAA
CATATGATAAGGTATTTTGTGTGCGGTTTTTTCTATGATGTTTCAAAAAAATTTATCAGAAGTAAAAAAC
ATAAGAAGTGTACACAGAACATTGTGTAGATTTTGGGATAGAATTATTATTAATGGGGGGAGGGAGCACA
ATTTTTTTCGACTTTTTATTACGAATTAATTCTATTTTTGAATCTACACAATTTCATTGTTAGAGGTGAC
TTAAAAGAAGCTAAAAAACAAAGAAATTAAGAGAAGTTTTTTGATAATAACAAAAATAGGGGGTGGGAGC
ACAGGGAGAAAAGAGCATGTAGGGATGTTGAAGAGTAATTGGACCTACTTATACAATTCATCCATGCCAC
CTGTCGAGTGCCGCCCT
