>Addgene plasmid #59789 | pSA120 | addgene partial sequence | sequence record 99056 | wHsp-16.41pro-F 5'-aagccaacacgctttgttct-3'
AATGAGTGAGTGTTCCGCGAGTACCAGTCAGTTATCTACTTTCTGTGTAAATGAGATACCATGGAAGTTG
GTTCCACAGGTAAAAATCTTGAAAACCACTCAGTTTCGACAAAACAAAAATTTCAGACTTGCGACGAATT
CAGCGAATACGAGTTCATAGATGAAAAATATAGGTGAGGATCTCTAGATATATATCTATTAAATTTTATA
ACCTTTTCAGGCGCCTTTCTGACGTAGAATCGTTTGTCTGGAAGTGGTCGCCGTGTGGAAGATATGGAAT
TGATCTTCCGGGCGGTCGTGACGTCATTAACCAACAACTACGTGACCGTATGGCTGTATTCGATCTACAT
ACGAACAAATGGACCCTATACACCATGGACCGTGGTGCTTTCGAAATTCCACGAGTTTGCTTTCTCTACT
GGGCACGAAACGATATAATCGGCACAATAACCCTTGTAGTAAGTGTCCGATCTACCATACCTAATCCAAA
AAATAAAATTTCAGAAAGACTATGAAGCAGGACCGGATGATGAAATTCCATTGAAATTCAAGCAATCATT
CTTCTACGTATCTCACGAAACACAGACATTAGTGTACTCTGGTTCATGCAAGTACCGTACGAATAAAACA
ATCGTAGCATCTTATTGGTACCATATTTTCGAAAATCGACGTGGCGAACCGTTCATTGATCACAATAACT
ACCTGTGGTTGGTATTCTCAAACGGAGTGGATTCTCTGATTCTTCTTCCATTTATTCCAACTTCAACGTG
TTTCAAAGCGAAATGTGTATCATTTGATATGAACGATATCGTCAGTCAATTCACTGGTATTC
